>Addgene plasmid #133606 | pMM769 | addgene full sequence | sequence record 267040 | Addgene NGS Result
GCCTTTTGCTGGCCTTTTGCTCACATGTTCTTTCCTGCGTTATCCCCTGATTCTGTGGATAACCGTAGTC
GGTCTCATATGGACAAGAAGTATTCTATCGGACTGGCCATCGGGACTAATAGCGTCGGGTGGGCCGTGAT
CACTGACGAGTACAAGGTGCCCTCTAAGAAGTTCAAGGTGCTCGGGAACACCGACCGGCATTCCATCAAG
AAAAATCTGATCGGAGCTCTCCTCTTTGATTCAGGGGAAACCGCTGAAGCAACCCGCCTCAAGCGGACTG
CTAGACGGCGGTACACCAGGAGGAAGAACCGGATTTGTTACCTTCAAGAGATATTCTCCAACGAAATGGC
AAAGGTCGACGACAGCTTCTTCCATAGGCTGGAAGAATCATTCCTCGTGGAAGAGGATAAGAAGCATGAA
CGGCATCCCATCTTCGGTAATATCGTCGACGAGGTGGCCTATCACGAGAAATACCCAACCATCTACCATC
TTCGCAAAAAGCTGGTGGACTCAACCGACAAGGCAGACCTCCGGCTTATCTACCTGGCCCTGGCCCACAT
GATCAAGTTCAGAGGCCACTTCCTGATCGAGGGCGACCTCAATCCTGACAATAGCGATGTGGATAAACTG
TTCATCCAGCTGGTGCAGACTTACAACCAGCTCTTTGAAGAGAACCCCATCAATGCAAGCGGAGTCGATG
CCAAGGCCATTCTGTCAGCCCGGCTGTCAAAGAGCCGCAGACTTGAGAATCTTATCGCTCAGCTGCCGGG
TGAAAAGAAAAATGGACTGTTCGGGAACCTGATTGCTCTTTCACTTGGGCTGACTCCCAATTTCAAGTCT
AATTTCGACCTGGCAGAGGATGCCAAGCTGCAACTGTCCAAGGACACCTATGATGACGATCTCGACAACC
TCCTGGCCCAGATCGGTGACCAATACGCCGACCTTTTCCTTGCTGCTAAGAATCTTTCTGACGCCATCCT
GCTGTCTGACATTCTCCGCGTGAACACTGAAATCACCAAGGCCCCTCTTTCAGCTTCAATGATTAAGCGG
TATGATGAGCACCACCAGGACCTGACCCTGCTTAAGGCACTCGTCCGGCAGCAGCTTCCGGAGAAGTACA
AGGAAATCTTCTTTGACCAGTCAAAGAATGGATACGCCGGCTACATCGACGGAGGTGCCTCCCAAGAGGA
ATTTTATAAGTTTATCAAACCTATCCTTGAGAAGATGGACGGCACCGAAGAGCTCCTCGTGAAACTGAAT
CGGGAGGATCTGCTGCGGAAGCAGCGCACTTTCGACAATGGGAGCATTCCCCACCAGATCCATCTTGGGG
AGCTTCACGCCATCCTTCGGCGCCAAGAGGACTTCTACCCCTTTCTTAAGGACAACAGGGAGAAGATTGA
GAAAATTCTCACTTTCCGCATCCCCTACTACGTGGGACCCCTCGCCAGAGGAAATAGCCGGTTTGCTTGG
ATGACCAGAAAGTCAGAAGAAACTATCACTCCCTGGAACTTCGAAGAGGTGGTGGACAAGGGAGCCAGCG
CTCAGTCATTCATCGAACGGATGACTAACTTCGATAAGAACCTCCCCAATGAGAAGGTCCTGCCGAAACA
TTCCCTGCTCTACGAGTACTTTACCGTGTACAACGAGCTGACCAAGGTGAAATATGTCACCGAAGGGATG
AGGAAGCCCGCATTCCTGTCAGGCGAACAAAAGAAGGCAATTGTGGACCTTCTGTTCAAGACCAATAGAA
AGGTGACCGTGAAGCAGCTGAAGGAGGACTATTTCAAGAAAATTGAATGCTTCGACTCTGTGGAGATTAG
CGGGGTCGAAGATCGGTTCAACGCAAGCCTGGGTACCTACCATGATCTGCTTAAGATCATCAAGGACAAG
GATTTTCTGGACAATGAGGAGAAAGAGGACATCCTTGAGGACATTGTCCTGACTCTCACTCTGTTCGAGG
ACCGGGAAATGATCGAGGAGAGGCTTAAGACCTACGCCCATCTGTTCGACGATAAAGTGATGAAGCAACT
TAAACGGAGAAGATATACCGGATGGGGACGCCTTAGCCGCAAACTCATCAACGGAATCCGGGACAAACAG
AGCGGAAAGACCATTCTTGATTTCCTTAAGAGCGACGGATTCGCTAATCGCAACTTCATGCAACTTATCC
ATGATGATTCCCTGACCTTTAAGGAGGACATCCAGAAGGCCCAAGTGTCTGGACAAGGTGACTCACTGCA
CGAGCATATCGCAAATCTGGCTGGTTCACCCGCTATTAAGAAGGGTATTCTCCAGACCGTGAAAGTCGTG
GACGAGCTGGTCAAGGTGATGGGTCGCCATAAACCAGAGAACATTGTCATCGAGATGGCCAGGGAAAACC
AGACTACCCAGAAGGGACAGAAGAACAGCAGGGAGCGGATGAAAAGAATTGAGGAAGGGATTAAGGAGCT
CGGGTCACAGATCCTTAAAGAGCACCCGGTGGAAAACACCCAGCTTCAGAATGAGAAGCTCTATCTGTAC
TACCTTCAAAATGGACGCGATATGTATGTGGACCAAGAGCTTGATATCAACAGGCTCTCAGACTACGACG
TGGACGCCATCGTCCCTCAGAGCTTCCTCAAAGACGACTCAATTGACAATAAGGTGCTGACTCGCTCAGA
CAAGAACCGGGGAAAGTCAGATAACGTGCCCTCAGAGGAAGTCGTGAAAAAGATGAAGAACTATTGGCGC
CAGCTTCTGAACGCAAAGCTGATCACTCAGCGGAAGTTCGACAATCTCACTAAGGCTGAGAGGGGCGGAC
TGAGCGAACTGGACAAAGCAGGATTCATTAAACGGCAACTTGTGGAGACTCGGCAGATTACTAAACATGT
AGCCCAAATCCTTGACTCACGCATGAATACCAAGTACGACGAAAACGACAAACTTATCCGCGAGGTGAAG
GTGATTACCCTGAAGTCCAAGCTGGTCAGCGATTTCAGAAAGGACTTTCAATTCTACAAAGTGCGGGAGA
TCAATAACTATCATCATGCTCATGACGCATATCTGAATGCCGTGGTGGGAACCGCCCTGATCAAGAAGTA
CCCAAAGCTGGAAAGCGAGTTCGTGTACGGAGACTACAAGGTCTACGACGTGCGCAAGATGATTGCCAAA
TCTGAGCAGGAGATCGGAAAGGCCACCGCAAAGTACTTCTTCTACAGCAACATCATGAATTTCTTCAAGA
CCGAAATCACCCTTGCAAACGGTGAGATCCGGAAGAGGCCGCTCATCGAGACTAATGGGGAGACTGGCGA
AATCGTGTGGGACAAGGGCAGAGATTTCGCTACCGTGCGCAAAGTGCTTTCTATGCCTCAAGTGAACATC
GTGAAGAAAACCGAGGTGCAAACCGGAGGCTTTTCTAAGGAATCAATCCTCCCCAAGCGCAACTCCGACA
AGCTCATTGCAAGGAAGAAGGATTGGGACCCTAAGAAGTACGGCGGATTCGATTCACCAACTGTGGCTTA
TTCTGTCCTGGTCGTGGCTAAGGTGGAAAAAGGAAAGTCTAAGAAGCTCAAGAGCGTGAAGGAACTGCTG
GGTATCACCATTATGGAGCGCAGCTCCTTCGAGAAGAACCCAATTGACTTTCTCGAAGCCAAAGGTTACA
AGGAAGTCAAGAAGGACCTTATCATCAAGCTCCCAAAGTATAGCCTGTTCGAACTGGAGAATGGGCGGAA
GCGGATGCTCGCCTCCGCTGGCGAACTTCAGAAGGGTAATGAGCTGGCTCTCCCCTCCAAGTACGTGAAT
TTCCTCTACCTTGCAAGCCATTACGAGAAGCTGAAGGGGAGCCCCGAGGACAACGAGCAAAAGCAACTGT
TTGTGGAGCAGCATAAGCATTATCTGGACGAGATCATTGAGCAGATTTCCGAGTTTTCTAAACGCGTCAT
TCTCGCTGATGCCAACCTCGATAAAGTCCTTAGCGCATACAATAAGCACAGAGACAAACCAATTCGGGAG
CAGGCTGAGAATATCATCCACCTGTTCACCCTCACCAATCTTGGTGCCCCTGCCGCATTCAAGTACTTCG
ACACCACCATCGACCGGAAACGCTATACCTCCACCAAAGAAGTGCTGGACGCCACCCTCATCCACCAGAG
CATCACCGGACTTTACGAAACTCGGATTGACCTCTCACAGCTCGGAGGGGATGAGGGAGCTCCCAAGAAA
AAGCGCAAGGTAGGTAGTTCCGGATCCGGTTCTTGAGACCAGACCAATAAAAAACGCCCGGCGGCAACCG
AGCGTTCTGAACAAATCCAGATGGAGTTCTGAGGTCATTACTGGATCTATCAACAGGAGTCCAAGCGAGC
TCGATATCAAATTACGCCCCGCCCTGCCACTCATCGCAGTACTGTTGTAATTCATTAAGCATTCTGCCGA
CATGGAAGCCATCACAAACGGCATGATGAACCTGAATCGCCAGCGGCATCAGCACCTTGTCGCCTTGCGT
ATAATATTTGCCCATGGTGAAAACGGGGGCGAAGAAGTTGTCCATATTGGCCACGTTTAAATCAAAACTG
GTGAAACTCACCCAGGGATTGGCTGAAACGAAAAACATATTCTCAATAAACCCTTTAGGGAAATAGGCCA
GGTTTTCACCGTAACACGCCACATCTTGCGAATATATGTGTAGAAACTGCCGGAAATCGTCGTGGTATTC
ACTCCAGAGCGATGAAAACGTTTCAGTTTGCTCATGGAAAACGGTGTAACAAGGGTGAACACTATCCCAT
ATCACCAGCTCACCGTCTTTCATTGCCATACGAAATTCCGGATGAGCATTCATCAGGCGGGCAAGAATGT
GAATAAAGGCCGGATAAAACTTGTGCTTATTTTTCTTTACGGTCTTTAAAAAGGCCGTAATATCCAGCTG
AACGGTCTGGTTATAGGTACATTGAGCAACTGACTGAAATGCCTCAAAATGTTCTTTACGATGCCATTGG
GATATATCAACGGTGGTATATCCAGTGATTTTTTTCTCCATTTTAGCTTCCTTAGCTCCTGAAAATCTCG
ATAACTCAAAAAATACGCCCGGTAGTGATCTTATTTCATTATGGTGAAAGTTGGAACCTCTTACGTGCCC
GATCAATCATGACCAAAATCCCTTAACGTGAGTTTTCGTTCCACTGAGCGTCAGACCCCGTAGAAAAGAT
CAAAGGATCTTCTTGAGATCCTTTTTTTCTGCGCGTAATCTGCTGCTTGCAAACAAAAAAACCACCGCTA
CCAGCGGTGGTTTGTTTGCCGGATCAAGAGCTACCAACTCTTTTTCCGAAGGTAACTGGCTTCAGCAGAG
CGCAGATACCAAATACTGTTCTTCTAGTGTAGCCGTAGTTAGGCCACCACTTCAAGAACTCTGTAGCACC
GCCTACATACCTCGCTCTGCTAATCCTGTTACCAGTGGCTGCTGCCAGTGGCGATAAGTCGTGTCTTACC
GGGTTGGACTCAAGACGATAGTTACCGGATAAGGCGCAGCGGTCGGGCTGAACGGGGGGTTCGTGCACAC
AGCCCAGCTTGGAGCGAACGACCTACACCGAACTGAGATACCTACAGCGTGAGCTATGAGAAAGCGCCAC
GCTTCCCGAAGGGAGAAAGGCGGACAGGTATCCGGTAAGCGGCAGGGTCGGAACAGGAGAGCGCACGAGG
GAGCTTCCAGGGGGAAACGCCTGGTATCTTTATAGTCCTGTCGGGTTTCGCCACCTCTGACTTGAGCGTC
GATTTTTGTGATGCTCGTCAGGGGGGCGGAGCCTATGGAAAAACGCCAGCAACGCGGCCTTTTTACGGTT
CCTG
Features (pLannotate 1.2.2; 6 found; start..end, strand, type, name):
     15..67      +  rep_origin     RSF ori (fragment): Plasmids containing the RSF 1030 origin of replication can be propagated in E. coli cells that contain additional plasmids with compatible origins.
     79..4182    +  CDS            cas9: CAS9_STRP1 - Also known as csn1 From Streptococcus pyogenes serotype M1.
   4247..4281    -  terminator     lambda t0 terminator: minimal transcription terminator from phage lambda (Scholtissek and Grosse, 1987)
   4355..5011    -  CDS            cat: CAT_ECOLX - Experimental evidence at protein level: Swiss-Prot protein existence level 1. This enzyme is an effector of chloramphenicol resistance in bacteria. From Escherichia coli. This protein is used as a marker in many commonly used cloning vectors, such as pACYC184.
   5012..5109    -  promoter       cat promoter: promoter of the E. coli cat gene encoding chloramphenicol acetyltransferase
   5193..5781    +  rep_origin     ori: high-copy-number ColE1/pMB1/pBR322/pUC origin of replication
