[The description below was written by a language model from this plasmid's Addgene catalogue record and pLannotate feature annotations shown in this document.]
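Description:
pMM769 is a part plasmid for modular, hierarchical assembly of yeast expression constructs. It is built on the pYTK001 entry backbone and catalogued as a synthetic biology vector. It stores a "Type 3a" coding-sequence part, dCas9 fused to a nuclear localization signal, so that this part can later be combined with separately stored promoter, terminator, marker and origin parts. In toolkit schemes of this kind a 3a part occupies the first half of the coding-sequence slot, which normally allows a further coding part to be fused downstream. The record does not give the flanking overhangs or the cloning sites.

The sequenced plasmid is 5,814 nt. Most of it is a roughly 4.1 kb open reading frame annotated as Streptococcus pyogenes cas9. The automated annotation does not distinguish the catalytically dead variant or mark the NLS, so both identifications rest on the catalogue entry. The catalogue's species field reads S. cerevisiae, which appears to reflect the intended host rather than the origin of the gene. No promoter or yeast terminator is annotated around the insert, as expected for a storage part that is not expressed on its own.

The backbone carries a high-copy ColE1/pUC-type origin and a chloramphenicol acetyltransferase gene driven by its native cat promoter and followed by a lambda t0 terminator, giving chloramphenicol selection in E. coli. A short match to the RSF origin next to the insert is only a fragment and is probably not functional. No yeast origin or marker is present. The associated work concerns light-controlled nuclear localization for optogenetic repression of gene expression in yeasts, so this part probably serves as a dCas9 building block for such repressors.
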