Addgene plasmid #133606: pMM769
Purpose: Part Plasmid for dCas9 NLS, Part 3a(coding sequence)
Depositing lab: Megan McClean. Depositing organization: University of Wisconsin, Madison. Publication: Optogenetic Repressors of Gene Expression in Yeasts Using Light-Controlled Nuclear Localization. Geller SH, Antwi EB, Di Ventura B, McClean MN. Cell Mol Bioeng. 2019 Sep 24;12(5):511-528. doi: 10.1007/s12195-019-00598-9. eCollection 2019 Oct. PubMed 31719930.
Backbone
  Vector backbone: pYTK001
  Vector type: Synthetic Biology
Growth in bacteria
  Bacterial resistance: Chloramphenicol, 25 μg/mL
  Growth temperature: 37°C
  Growth strain: DH5alpha
  Copy number: High Copy
Gene/Insert
  Gene/Insert name: dCas9 NLS
  Species: S. cerevisiae (budding yeast)
  Cloning method: Restriction Enzyme; 5′ cloning site Unknown (unknown if destroyed); 3′ cloning site Unknown (unknown if destroyed)
Terms and licenses: Academic/Nonprofit Terms; Industry Terms: Not Available to Industry
How to cite: pMM769 was a gift from Megan McClean (Addgene plasmid # 133606 ; http://n2t.net/addgene:133606 ; RRID:Addgene_133606)
